>Addgene plasmid #111267 | Kv7.5 AB (361-545, Δ395-511)/pET28HMT | addgene full sequence | sequence record 215075 | Addgene NGS Result
ATATAGGCGCCAGCAACCGCACCTGTGGCGCCGGTGATGCCGGCCACGATGCGTCCGGCGTAGAGGATCG
AGATCTCGATCCCGCGAAATTAATACGACTCACTATAGGGGAATTGTGAGCGGATAACAATTCCCCTCTA
GAAATAATTTTGTTTAACTTTAAGAAGGAGATATACCATGGGTTCTTCTCACCATCACCATCACCATGGT
TCTTCTATGAAAATCGAAGAAGGTAAACTGGTAATCTGGATTAACGGCGATAAAGGCTATAACGGTCTCG
CTGAAGTCGGTAAGAAATTCGAGAAAGATACCGGAATTAAAGTCACCGTTGAGCATCCGGATAAACTGGA
AGAGAAATTCCCACAGGTTGCGGCAACTGGCGATGGCCCTGACATTATCTTCTGGGCACACGACCGCTTT
GGTGGCTACGCTCAATCTGGCCTGTTGGCTGAAATCACCCCGGACAAAGCGTTCCAGGACAAGCTGTATC
CGTTTACCTGGGATGCCGTACGTTACAACGGCAAGCTGATTGCTTACCCGATCGCTGTTGAAGCGTTATC
GCTGATTTATAACAAAGATCTGCTGCCGAACCCGCCAAAAACCTGGGAAGAGATCCCGGCGCTGGATAAA
GAACTGAAAGCGAAAGGTAAGAGCGCGCTGATGTTCAACCTGCAAGAACCGTACTTCACCTGGCCGCTGA
TTGCTGCTGACGGGGGTTATGCGTTCAAGTATGAAAACGGCAAGTACGACATTAAAGACGTGGGCGTGGA
TAACGCTGGCGCGAAAGCGGGTCTGACCTTCCTGGTTGACCTGATTAAAAACAAACACATGAATGCAGAC
ACCGATTACTCCATCGCAGAAGCTGCCTTTAATAAAGGCGAAACAGCGATGACCATCAACGGCCCGTGGG
CATGGTCCAACATCGACACCAGCAAAGTGAATTATGGTGTAACGGTACTGCCGACCTTCAAGGGTCAACC
ATCCAAACCGTTCGTTGGCGTGCTGAGCGCAGGTATTAACGCCGCCAGTCCGAACAAAGAGCTGGCAAAA
GAGTTCCTCGAAAACTATCTGCTGACTGATGAAGGTCTGGAAGCGGTTAATAAAGACAAACCGCTGGGTG
CCGTAGCGCTGAAGTCTTACGAGGAAGAGTTGGCGAAAGATCCACGTATTGCCGCCACTATGGAAAACGC
CCAGAAAGGTGAAATCATGCCGAACATCCCGCAGATGTCCGCTTTCTGGTATGCCGTGCGTACTGCGGTG
ATCAACGCCGCCAGCGGTCGTCAGACTGTCGATGAAGCCCTGAAAGACGCGCAGACTAATTCGAGCTCGA
ACAACAACAACAATAACAATAACAACAACCTCGGGATCGAGGAAAACCTGTATTTTCAGGGCCATATGGC
TAGCAAACACTTTGAGAAAAGAAGGAACCCAGCTGCCAACCTCATTCAGTGTGTTTGGCGTAGTTACGCA
GCTGATGAGAAATCTGTTTCCATTGCAACCTGGAAGAAGCTTGAAGACCTCACCCCACCACTTAAAACTG
TCATTCGAGCTATCAGAATTATGAAATTTCATGTTGCAAAACGGAAGTTTAAGGAAACATTACGTCCATA
TGATTGACTCGAGCACCACCACCACCACCACTGAGATCCGGCTGCTAACAAAGCCCGAAAGGAAGCTGAG
TTGGCTGCTGCCACCGCTGAGCAATAACTAGCATAACCCCTTGGGGCCTCTAAACGGGTCTTGAGGGGTT
TTTTGCTGAAAGGAGGAACTATATCCGGATTGGCGAATGGG
[124 nt withheld, positions 1792-1915]
C
[91 nt withheld, positions 1917-2007]
A
[49 nt withheld, positions 2009-2057]
CCTTTGACGTTGGAGTCCACGTTCTTT
[37 nt withheld, positions 2085-2121]
ACCCTATCTCGGTCTATTCTTTTGATTTATAAGGGATTTTGCCGATTTCGGCCTATTGGTTAAAAAATGA
GCTGATTTAACAAAAATTTAACGCGAATTTTAACAAAATATTAACGCTTACAATTTAGGTGGCACTTTTC
GGGGAAATGTGCGCGGAACCCCTATTTGTTTATTTTTCTAAATACATTCAAATATGTATCCGCTCATGAA
TTAATTCTTAGAAAAACTCATCGAGCATCAAATGAAACTGCAATTTATTCATATCAGGATTATCAATACC
ATATTTTTGAAAAAGCCGTTTCTGTAATGAAGGAGAAAACTCACCGAGGCAGTTCCATAGGATGGCAAGA
TCCTGGTATCGGTCTGCGATTCCGACTCGTCCAACATCAATACAACCTATTAATTTCCCCTCGTCAAAAA
TAAGGTTATCAAGTGAGAAATCACCATGAGTGACGACTGAATCCGGTGAGAATGGCAAAAGTTTATGCAT
TTCTTTCCAGACTTGTTCAACAGGCCAGCCATTACGCTCGTCATCAAAATCACTCGCATCAACCAAACCG
TTATTCATTCGTGATTGCGCCTGAGCGAGACGAAATACGCGATCGCTGTTAAAAGGACAATTACAAACAG
GAATCGAATGCAACCGGCGCAGGAACACTGCCAGCGCATCAACAATATTTTCACCTGAATCAGGATATTC
TTCTAATACCTGGAATGCTGTTTTCCCGGGGATCGCAGTGGTGAGTAACCATGCATCATCAGGAGTACGG
ATAAAATGCTTGATGGTCGGAAGAGGCATAAATTCCGTCAGCCAGTTTAGTCTGACCATCTCATCTGTAA
CATCATTGGCAACGCTACCTTTGCCATGTTTCAGAAACAACTCTGGCGCATCGGGCTTCCCATACAATCG
ATAGATTGTCGCACCTGATTGCCCGACATTATCGCGAGCCCATTTATACCCATATAAATCAGCATCCATG
TTGGAATTTAATCGCGGCCTAGAGCAAGACGTTTCCCGTTGAATATGGCTCATAACACCCCTTGTATTAC
TGTTTATGTAAGCAGACAGTTTTATTGTTCATGACCAAAATCCCTTAACGTGAGTTTTCGTTCCACTGAG
CGTCAGACCCCGTAGAAAAGATCAAAGGATCTTCTTGAGATCCTTTTTTTCTGCGCGTAATCTGCTGCTT
GCAAACAAAAAAACCACCGCTACCAGCGGTGGTTTGTTTGCCGGATCAAGAGCTACCAACTCTTTTTCCG
AAGGTAACTGGCTTCAGCAGAGCGCAGATACCAAATACTGTCCTTCTAGTGTAGCCGTAGTTAGGCCACC
ACTTCAAGAACTCTGTAGCACCGCCTACATACCTCGCTCTGCTAATCCTGTTACCAGTGGCTGCTGCCAG
TGGCGATAAGTCGTGTCTTACCGGGTTGGACTCAAGACGATAGTTACCGGATAAGGCGCAGCGGTCGGGC
TGAACGGGGGGTTCGTGCACACAGCCCAGCTTGGAGCGAACGACCTACACCGAACTGAGATACCTACAGC
GTGAGCTATGAGAAAGCGCCACGCTTCCCGAAGGGAGAAAGGCGGACAGGTATCCGGTAAGCGGCAGGGT
CGGAACAGGAGAGCGCACGAGGGAGCTTCCAGGGGGAAACGCCTGGTATCTTTATAGTCCTGTCGGGTTT
CGCCACCTCTGACTTGAGCGTCGATTTTTGTGATGCTCGTCAGGGGGGCGGAGCCTATGGAAAAACGCCA
GCAACGCGGCCTTTTTACGGTTCCTGGCCTTTTGCTGGCCTTTTGCTCACATGTTCTTTCCTGCGTTATC
CCCTGATTCTGTGGATAACCGTATTACCGCCTTTGAGTGAGCTGATACCGCTCGCCGCAGCCGAACGACC
GAGCGCAGCGAGTCAGTGAGCGAGGAAGCGGAAGAGCGCCTGATGCGGTATTTTCTCCTTACGCATCTGT
GCGGTATTTCACACCGCAATGGTGCACTCTCAGTACAATCTGCTCTGATGCCGCATAGTTAAGCCAGTAT
ACACTCCGCTATCGCTACGTGACTGGGTCATGGCTGCGCCCCGACACCCGCCAACACCCGCTGACGCGCC
CTGACGGGCTTGTCTGCTCCCGGCATCCGCTTACAGACAAGCTGTGACCGTCTCCGGGAGCTGCATGTGT
CAGAGGTTTTCACCGTCATCACCGAAACGCGCGAGGCAGCTGCGGTAAAGCTCATCAGCGTGGTCGTGAA
GCGATTCACAGATGTCTGCCTGTTCATCCGCGTCCAGCTCGTTGAGTTTCTCCAGAAGCGTTAATGTCTG
GCTTCTGATAAAGCGGGCCATGTTAAGGGCGGTTTTTTCCTGTTTGGTCACTGATGCCTCCGTGTAAGGG
GGATTTCTGTTCATGGGGGTAATGATACCGATGAAACGAGAGAGGATGCTCACGATACGGGTTACTGATG
ATGAACATGCCCGGTTACTGGAACGTTGTGAGGGTAAACAACTGGCGGTATGGATGCGGCGGGACCAGAG
AAAAATCACTCAGGGTCAATGCCAGCGCTTCGTTAATACAGATGTAGGTGTTCCACAGGGTAGCCAGCAG
CATCCTGCGATGCAGATCCGGAACATAATGGTGCAGGGCGCTGACTTCCGCGTTTCCAGACTTTACGAAA
CACGGAAACCGAAGACCATTCATGTTGTTGCTCAGGTCGCAGACGTTTTGCAGCAGCAGTCGCTTCACGT
TCGCTCGCGTATCGGTGATTCATTCTGCTAACCAGTAAGGCAACCCCGCCAGCCTAGCCGGGTCCTCAAC
GACAGGAGCACGATCATGCGCACCCGTGGGGCCGCCATGCCGGCGATAATGGCCTGCTTCTCGCCGAAAC
GTTTGGTGGCGGGACCAGTGACGAAGGCTTGAGCGAGGGCGTGCAAGATTCCGAATACCGCAAGCGACAG
GCCGATCATCGTCGCGCTCCAGCGAAAGCGGTCCTCGCCGAAAATGACCCAGAGCGCTGCCGGCACCTGT
CCTACGAGTTGCATGATAAAGAAGACAGTCATAAGTGCGGCGACGATAGTCATGCCCCGCGCCCACCGGA
AGGAGCTGACTGGGTTGAAGGCTCTCAAGGGCATCGGTCGAGATCCCGGTGCCTAATGAGTGAGCTAACT
TACATTAATTGCGTTGCGCTCACTGCCCGCTTTCCAGTCGGGAAACCTGTCGTGCCAGCTGCATTAATGA
ATCGGCCAACGCGCGGGGAGAGGCGGTTTGCGTATTGGGCGCCAGGGTGGTTTTTCTTTTCACCAGTGAG
ACGGGCAACAGCTGATTGCCCTTCACCGCCTGGCCCTGAGAGAGTTGCAGCAAGCGGTCCACGCTGGTTT
GCCCCAGCAGGCGAAAATCCTGTTTGATGGTGGTTAACGGCGGGATATAACATGAGCTGTCTTCGGTATC
GTCGTATCCCACTACCGAGATATCCGCACCAACGCGCAGCCCGGACTCGGTAATGGCGCGCATTGCGCCC
AGCGCCATCTGATCGTTGGCAACCAGCATCGCAGTGGGAACGATGCCCTCATTCAGCATTTGCATGGTTT
GTTGAAAACCGGACATGGCACTCCAGTCGCCTTCCCGTTCCGCTATCGGCTGAATTTGATTGCGAGTGAG
ATATTTATGCCAGCCAGCCAGACGCAGACGCGCCGAGACAGAACTTAATGGGCCCGCTAACAGCGCGATT
TGCTGGTGACCCAATGCGACCAGATGCTCCACGCCCAGTCGCGTACCGTCTTCATGGGAGAAAATAATAC
TGTTGATGGGTGTCTGGTCAGAGACATCAAGAAATAACGCCGGAACATTAGTGCAGGCAGCTTCCACAGC
AATGGCATCCTGGTCATCCAGCGGATAGTTAATGATCAGCCCACTGACGCGTTGCGCGAGAAGATTGTGC
ACCGCCGCTTTACAGGCTTCGACGCCGCTTCGTTCTACCATCGACACCACCACGCTGGCACCCAGTTGAT
CGGCGCGAGATTTAATCGCCGCGACAATTTGCGACGGCGCGTGCAGGGCCAGACTGGAGGTGGCAACGCC
AATCAGCAACGACTGTTTGCCCGCCAGTTGTTGTGCCACGCGGTTGGGAATGTAATTCAGCTCCGCCATC
GCCGCTTCCACTTTTTCCCGCGTTTTCGCAGAAACGTGGCTGGCCTGGTTCACCACGCGGGAAACGGTCT
GATAAGAGACACCGGCATACTCTGCGACATCGTATAACGTTACTGGTTTCACATTCACCACCCTGAATTG
ACTCTCTTCCGGGCGCTATCATGCCATACCGCGAAAGGTTTTGCGCCATTCGATGGTGTCCGGGATCTCG
ACGCTCTCCCTTATGCGACTCCTGCATTAGGAAGCAGCCCAGTAGTAGGTTGAGGCCGTTGAGCACCGCC
GCCGCAAGGAATGGTGCATGCAAGGAGATGGCGCCCAACAGTCCCCCGGCCACGGGGCCTGCCACCATAC
CCACGCCGAAACAAGCGCTCATGAGCCCGAAGTGGCGAGCCCGATCTTCCCCATCGGTGATGTCGGCG
Features (pLannotate 1.2.2; 22 found; start..end, strand, type, name):
     91..109     +  promoter       T7 promoter: promoter for bacteriophage T7 RNA polymerase
    110..134     +  protein_bind   lac operator: The lac repressor binds to the lac operator to inhibit transcription in E. coli. This inhibition can be relieved by adding lactose or isopropyl-β-D-thiogalactopyranoside (IPTG). lac repressor encoded by lacI
    149..171     +  RBS            RBS: efficient ribosome binding site from bacteriophage T7 gene 10 (Olins and Rangwala, 1989)
    190..207     +  CDS            6xHis: 6xHis affinity tag
    217..1317    +  CDS            MBP: maltose binding protein from E. coli; malE (mutated); This version of the gene does not encode a signal sequence, so MBP will remain in the cytosol.
   1372..1392    +  CDS            TEV site: tobacco etch virus (TEV) protease recognition and cleavage site
   1471..1614    +  CDS            Kcnq4 (fragment): KCNQ4_RAT - Experimental evidence at transcript level: Swiss-Prot protein existence level 2. Probably important in the regulation of neuronal excitability. May underlie a potassium current involved in regulating the excitability of sensory cells of the cochlea. From Rattus norvegicus (Rat).
   1624..1641    +  CDS            9xHis (fragment): 9xHis affinity tag
   1651..1700    +  CDS            SET1 (fragment): solubility-enhancement tag derived from T7 phage gene 10B
   1708..1755    +  terminator     T7 terminator: transcription terminator for bacteriophage T7 RNA polymerase
   1792..2220    +  rep_origin     f1 ori (sequence partly withheld): f1 bacteriophage origin of replication; arrow indicates direction of (+) strand synthesis
   2273..2330    +  promoter       AmpR promoter (fragment): bla
   2339..3154    -  CDS            KanR: aminoglycoside phosphotransferase; aph(3')-Ia; confers resistance to kanamycin in bacteria or G418 (Geneticin®) in eukaryotes
   3276..3864    +  rep_origin     ori: high-copy-number ColE1/pMB1/pBR322/pUC origin of replication
   4050..4189    -  misc_feature   bom: basis of mobility region from pBR322
   4291..4482    -  CDS            rop: Rop protein, which maintains plasmids at low copy number; rop
   4499..4879    +  CDS            YPB1_ECOLX: Protein predicted: Swiss-Prot protein existence level 4. From Escherichia coli.
   4951..5242    -  CDS            TcR (fragment): tetracycline efflux protein; tet; confers resistance to tetracycline
   5257..5278    -  protein_bind   CAP binding site: CAP binding activates transcription in the presence of cAMP. E. coli catabolite activator protein
   5291..6373    -  CDS            lacI: lac repressor; lacI; The lac repressor binds to the lac operator to inhibit transcription in E. coli. This inhibition can be relieved by adding lactose or isopropyl-β-D-thiogalactopyranoside (IPTG).
   6374..6451    -  promoter       lacI promoter: lacI
   6459..69      -  CDS            TcR (fragment) (across the origin): tetracycline efflux protein; tet; confers resistance to tetracycline
