[The description below was written by a language model from this plasmid's Addgene catalogue record and pLannotate feature annotations shown in this document.]
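Description:
Kv7.5 AB (361-545, Δ395-511)/pET28HMT is a 6,669 bp bacterial expression plasmid built on a modified Novagen pET28 backbone and intended for recombinant protein production in E. coli. It is selected with kanamycin through an aph(3')-Ia resistance gene and replicates from a ColE1/pMB1-type origin. The backbone also carries the pBR322 bom and rop elements, an f1 phage origin and residual fragments of a tetracycline resistance gene. The catalogue lists the plasmid as high copy, although rop is normally associated with reduced copy number.

The expression cassette is the standard inducible pET arrangement: a T7 promoter followed by a lac operator and the T7 gene 10 ribosome binding site, with a plasmid-encoded lacI repressor. Transcription therefore depends on T7 RNA polymerase in the host and is released by IPTG. The open reading frame begins with the "HMT" tag, made up of a 6xHis tag, a signal-sequence-less maltose binding protein that stays cytosolic, and a TEV protease site that allows the tags to be removed after affinity purification. Downstream is a fragment of human KCNQ5 (Kv7.5) spanning residues 361-545 with residues 395-511 deleted; the construct name labels this segment "AB". The automated annotation labels part of this region as a rat Kcnq4 fragment, which most likely reflects homology within the Kv7 family rather than the true source. A vector-derived His-coding stretch and the T7 terminator lie after the insert, but the record does not show whether that downstream His sequence is translated.

The stated purpose is protein expression in E. coli, and the associated publication concerns calmodulin-dependent regulation of Kv7 channels.
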