Addgene plasmid #111267: Kv7.5 AB (361-545, Δ395-511)/pET28HMT
Purpose: Protein expression in E.Coli
Depositing lab: Dan Minor. Depositing organization: University of California, San Francisco (UCSF). Publication: A Calmodulin C-Lobe Ca(2+)-Dependent Switch Governs Kv7 Channel Function. Chang A, Abderemane-Ali F, Hura GL, Rossen ND, Gate RE, Minor DL Jr.. Neuron. 2018 Feb 21;97(4):836-852.e6. doi: 10.1016/j.neuron.2018.01.035. Epub 2018 Feb 8. PubMed 29429937.
Backbone
  Vector backbone: pET28
  Backbone manufacturer: Novagen
  Vector type: Bacterial Expression
Growth in bacteria
  Bacterial resistance: Kanamycin, 50 μg/mL
  Growth temperature: 37°C
  Growth strain: DH5alpha
  Copy number: High Copy
Gene/Insert
  Gene/Insert name: potassium voltage-gated channel subfamily KQT member 5 isoform 1 [Homo sapiens]
  Species: H. sapiens (human)
  Mutation: Kv7.5 AB (361-545, Δ395-511)
  Entrez Gene: KCNQ5 (a.k.a. Kv7.5, MRD46)
  Promoter: T7
  Tag / fusion protein: His Tag (N terminal on insert); MBP Tag (N terminal on insert)
  Cloning method: Unknown
  Sequencing primers: 5′ T7 Forward; 3′ TT7 Reverse
Terms and licenses: Academic/Nonprofit Terms; Industry Terms: Not Available to Industry
How to cite: Kv7.5 AB (361-545, Δ395-511)/pET28HMT was a gift from Dan Minor (Addgene plasmid # 111267 ; http://n2t.net/addgene:111267 ; RRID:Addgene_111267)
